>Addgene plasmid #83922 | pACYC-Skp-GroEL/ES | depositor full sequence | sequence record 160362 | pACYC-Skp-GroEL/ES sequence 6293 bps
GGGGAATTGTGAGCGGATAACAATTCCCCTGTAGAAATAATTTTGTTTAACTTTAATAAGGAGATATACC
ATGGCTGACAAAATTGCAATCGTCAACATGGGCAGCCTGTTCCAGCAGGTAGCGCAGAAAACCGGTGTTT
CTAACACGCTGGAAAATGAGTTCAAAGGCCGTGCCAGCGAACTGCAGCGTATGGAAACCGATCTGCAGGC
TAAAATGAAAAAGCTGCAGTCCATGAAAGCGGGCAGCGATCGCACTAAGCTGGAAAAAGACGTGATGGCT
CAGCGCCAGACTTTTGCTCAGAAAGCGCAGGCTTTTGAGCAGGATCGCGCACGTCGTTCCAACGAAGAAC
GCGGCAAACTGGTTACTCGTATCCAGACTGCTGTGAAATCCGTTGCCAACAGCCAGGATATCGATCTGGT
TGTTGATGCAAACGCCGTTGCTTACAACAGCAGCGATGTAAAAGACATCACTGCCGACGTACTGAAACAG
GTTAAATAAGCTTGCGGCCGCATAATGCTTAAGTCGAACAGAAAGTAATCGTATTGTACACGGCCGCATA
ATCGAAATTAATACGACTCACTATAGGGGAATTGTGAGCGGATAACAATTCCCCATCTTAGTATATTAGT
TAAGTATAAGAAGGAGATATACAT
[291 nt withheld, positions 655-945]
TAATCCGCGCACGACACTGAACATACGAATTTAAGGAATAAAGATA
[1644 nt withheld, positions 992-2635]
TAACTCGAGTCTGGTAAAGAAACCGCTGCTGCGAAATTTGAACGCCAGCACATGGACTCGTCTACTAGCG
CAGCTTAATTAACCTAGGCTGCTGCCACCGCTGAGCAATAACTAGCATAACCCCTTGGGGCCTCTAAACG
GGTCTTGAGGGGTTTTTTGCTGAAACCTCAGGCATTTGAGAAGCACACGGTCACACTGCTTCCGGTAGTC
AATAAACCGGTAAACCAGCAATAGACATAAGCGGCTATTTAACGACCCTGCCCTGAACCGACGACCGGGT
CGAATTTGCTTTCGAATTTCTGCCATTCATCCGCTTATTATCACTTATTCAGGCGTAGCACCAGGCGTTT
AAGGGCACCAATAACTGCCTTAAAAAAATTACGCCCCGCCCTGCCACTCATCGCAGTACTGTTGTAATTC
ATTAAGCATTCTGCCGACATGGAAGCCATCACAGACGGCATGATGAACCTGAATCGCCAGCGGCATCAGC
ACCTTGTCGCCTTGCGTATAATATTTGCCCATAGTGAAAACGGGGGCGAAGAAGTTGTCCATATTGGCCA
CGTTTAAATCAAAACTGGTGAAACTCACCCAGGGATTGGCTGAGACGAAAAACATATTCTCAATAAACCC
TTTAGGGAAATAGGCCAGGTTTTCACCGTAACACGCCACATCTTGCGAATATATGTGTAGAAACTGCCGG
AAATCGTCGTGGTATTCACTCCAGAGCGATGAAAACGTTTCAGTTTGCTCATGGAAAACGGTGTAACAAG
GGTGAACACTATCCCATATCACCAGCTCACCGTCTTTCATTGCCATACGGAACTCCGGATGAGCATTCAT
CAGGCGGGCAAGAATGTGAATAAAGGCCGGATAAAACTTGTGCTTATTTTTCTTTACGGTCTTTAAAAAG
GCCGTAATATCCAGCTGAACGGTCTGGTTATAGGTACATTGAGCAACTGACTGAAATGCCTCAAAATGTT
CTTTACGATGCCATTGGGATATATCAACGGTGGTATATCCAGTGATTTTTTTCTCCATTTTAGCTTCCTT
AGCTCCTGAAAATCTCGATAACTCAAAAAATACGCCCGGTAGTGATCTTATTTCATTATGGTGAAAGTTG
GAACCTCTTACGTGCCGATCAACGTCTCATTTTCGCCAAAAGTTGGCCCAGGGCTTCCCGGTATCAACAG
GGACACCAGGATTTATTTATTCTGCGAAGTGATCTTCCGTCACAGGTATTTATTCGGCGCAAAGTGCGTC
GGGTGATGCTGCCAACTTACTGATTTAGTGTATGATGGTGTTTTTGAGGTGCTCCAGTGGCTTCTGTTTC
TATCAGCTGTCCCTCCTGTTCAGCTACTGACGGGGTGGTGCGTAACGGCAAAAGCACCGCCGGACATCAG
CGCTAGCGGAGTGTATACTGGCTTACTATGTTGGCACTGATGAGGGTGTCAGTGAAGTGCTTCATGTGGC
AGGAGAAAAAAGGCTGCACCGGTGCGTCAGCAGAATATGTGATACAGGATATATTCCGCTTCCTCGCTCA
CTGACTCGCTACGCTCGGTCGTTCGACTGCGGCGAGCGGAAATGGCTTACGAACGGGGCGGAGATTTCCT
GGAAGATGCCAGGAAGATACTTAACAGGGAAGTGAGAGGGCCGCGGCAAAGCCGTTTTTCCATAGGCTCC
GCCCCCCTGACAAGCATCACGAAATCTGACGCTCAAATCAGTGGTGGCGAAACCCGACAGGACTATAAAG
ATACCAGGCGTTTCCCCTGGCGGCTCCCTCGTGCGCTCTCCTGTTCCTGCCTTTCGGTTTACCGGTGTCA
TTCCGCTGTTATGGCCGCGTTTGTCTCATTCCACGCCTGACACTCAGTTCCGGGTAGGCAGTTCGCTCCA
AGCTGGACTGTATGCACGAACCCCCCGTTCAGTCCGACCGCTGCGCCTTATCCGGTAACTATCGTCTTGA
GTCCAACCCGGAAAGACATGCAAAAGCACCACTGGCAGCAGCCACTGGTAATTGATTTAGAGGAGTTAGT
CTTGAAGTCATGCGCCGGTTAAGGCTAAACTGAAAGGACAAGTTTTGGTGACTGCGCTCCTCCAAGCCAG
TTACCTCGGTTCAAAGAGTTGGTAGCTCAGAGAACCTTCGAAAAACCGCCCTGCAAGGCGGTTTTTTCGT
TTTCAGAGCAAGAGATTACGCGCAGACCAAAACGATCTCAAGAAGATCATCTTATTAATCAGATAAAATA
TTTCTAGATTTCAGTGCAATTTATCTCTTCAAATGTAGCACCTGAAGTCAGCCCCATACGATATAAGTTG
TAATTCTCATGTTAGTCATGCCCCGCGCCCACCGGAAGGAGCTGACTGGGTTGAAGGCTCTCAAGGGCAT
CGGTCGAGATCCCGGTGCCTAATGAGTGAGCTAACTTACATTAATTGCGTTGCGCTCACTGCCCGCTTTC
CAGTCGGGAAACCTGTCGTGCCAGCTGCATTAATGAATCGGCCAACGCGCGGGGAGAGGCGGTTTGCGTA
TTGGGCGCCAGGGTGGTTTTTCTTTTCACCAGTGAGACGGGCAACAGCTGATTGCCCTTCACCGCCTGGC
CCTGAGAGAGTTGCAGCAAGCGGTCCACGCTGGTTTGCCCCAGCAGGCGAAAATCCTGTTTGATGGTGGT
TAACGGCGGGATATAACATGAGCTGTCTTCGGTATCGTCGTATCCCACTACCGAGATGTCCGCACCAACG
CGCAGCCCGGACTCGGTAATGGCGCGCATTGCGCCCAGCGCCATCTGATCGTTGGCAACCAGCATCGCAG
TGGGAACGATGCCCTCATTCAGCATTTGCATGGTTTGTTGAAAACCGGACATGGCACTCCAGTCGCCTTC
CCGTTCCGCTATCGGCTGAATTTGATTGCGAGTGAGATATTTATGCCAGCCAGCCAGACGCAGACGCGCC
GAGACAGAACTTAATGGGCCCGCTAACAGCGCGATTTGCTGGTGACCCAATGCGACCAGATGCTCCACGC
CCAGTCGCGTACCGTCTTCATGGGAGAAAATAATACTGTTGATGGGTGTCTGGTCAGAGACATCAAGAAA
TAACGCCGGAACATTAGTGCAGGCAGCTTCCACAGCAATGGCATCCTGGTCATCCAGCGGATAGTTAATG
ATCAGCCCACTGACGCGTTGCGCGAGAAGATTGTGCACCGCCGCTTTACAGGCTTCGACGCCGCTTCGTT
CTACCATCGACACCACCACGCTGGCACCCAGTTGATCGGCGCGAGATTTAATCGCCGCGACAATTTGCGA
CGGCGCGTGCAGGGCCAGACTGGAGGTGGCAACGCCAATCAGCAACGACTGTTTGCCCGCCAGTTGTTGT
GCCACGCGGTTGGGAATGTAATTCAGCTCCGCCATCGCCGCTTCCACTTTTTCCCGCGTTTTCGCAGAAA
CGTGGCTGGCCTGGTTCACCACGCGGGAAACGGTCTGATAAGAGACACCGGCATACTCTGCGACATCGTA
TAACGTTACTGGTTTCACATTCACCACCCTGAATTGACTCTCTTCCGGGCGCTATCATGCCATACCGCGA
AAGGTTTTGCGCCATTCGATGGTGTCCGGGATCTCGACGCTCTCCCTTATGCGACTCCTGCATTAGGAAA
TTAATACGACTCACTATA
Features (pLannotate 1.2.2; 21 found; start..end, strand, type, name):
      3..27      +  protein_bind   lac operator: The lac repressor binds to the lac operator to inhibit transcription in E. coli. This inhibition can be relieved by adding lactose or isopropyl-β-D-thiogalactopyranoside (IPTG). lac repressor encoded by lacI
     42..64      +  RBS            RBS: efficient ribosome binding site from bacteriophage T7 gene 10 (Olins and Rangwala, 1989)
     74..496     +  CDS            skp (fragment): SKP_ECOLI - Also known as hlpA, ompH. Experimental evidence at protein level: Swiss-Prot protein existence level 1. Molecular chaperone that interacts specifically with outer membrane proteins, thus maintaining the solubility of early folding intermediates during passage through the periplasm. Required for the efficient release of OmpA from the inner membrane, the maintenance of its solubility in the periplasm, and, in association with lipopolysaccharide (LPS), for the efficient folding and insertion of OmpA into the outer membrane. From Escherichia coli (strain K12).
    569..587     +  promoter       T7 promoter: promoter for bacteriophage T7 RNA polymerase
    588..612     +  protein_bind   lac operator: The lac repressor binds to the lac operator to inhibit transcription in E. coli. This inhibition can be relieved by adding lactose or isopropyl-β-D-thiogalactopyranoside (IPTG). lac repressor encoded by lacI
    655..945     +  CDS            groS (sequence withheld): CH10_ECO24 - Also known as groES From Escherichia coli O139:H28 (strain E24377A / ETEC).
    992..2602    +  CDS            groL1 (sequence withheld): CH601_ECOK1 - Also known as groEL1 From Escherichia coli O1:K1 / APEC.
   2651..2692    +  CDS            S-Tag (fragment): affinity and epitope tag derived from pancreatic ribonuclease A
   2722..2739    +  CDS            SET1 (fragment): solubility-enhancement tag derived from T7 phage gene 10B
   2747..2794    +  terminator     T7 terminator: transcription terminator for bacteriophage T7 RNA polymerase
   3017..3673    -  CDS            cat: CAT_ECOLX - Experimental evidence at protein level: Swiss-Prot protein existence level 1. This enzyme is an effector of chloramphenicol resistance in bacteria. From Escherichia coli. This protein is used as a marker in many commonly used cloning vectors, such as pACYC184.
   3674..3776    -  promoter       cat promoter: promoter of the E. coli cat gene encoding chloramphenicol acetyltransferase
   3897..4040    +  mobile_element IS1 (fragment): prokaryotic transposable element IS1
   4159..4214    -  rep_origin     RSF ori (fragment): Plasmids containing the RSF 1030 origin of replication can be propagated in E. coli cells that contain additional plasmids with compatible origins.
   4302..4846    -  rep_origin     p15A ori: Plasmids containing the medium-copy-number p15A origin of replication can be propagated in E. coli cells that contain a second plasmid with the ColE1 origin.
   4958..5022    -  CDS            TcR (fragment): tetracycline efflux protein; tet; confers resistance to tetracycline
   5037..5058    -  protein_bind   CAP binding site: CAP binding activates transcription in the presence of cAMP. E. coli catabolite activator protein
   5071..6153    -  CDS            lacI: lac repressor; lacI; The lac repressor binds to the lac operator to inhibit transcription in E. coli. This inhibition can be relieved by adding lactose or isopropyl-β-D-thiogalactopyranoside (IPTG).
   6154..6231    -  promoter       lacI promoter: lacI
   6239..6274    -  CDS            TcR (fragment): tetracycline efflux protein; tet; confers resistance to tetracycline
   6277..2       +  promoter       T7 promoter (across the origin): promoter for bacteriophage T7 RNA polymerase
