[The description below was written by a language model from this plasmid's Addgene catalogue record and pLannotate feature annotations shown in this document.]
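Description:
pACYC-Skp-GroEL/ES is a 6,293 bp bacterial expression plasmid built on the two-cassette vector pACYCDuet-1 and designed to co-express E. coli protein-folding chaperones in the cytoplasm. It replicates from the medium-copy p15A origin and is selected with chloramphenicol through the cat gene and its native promoter. Because p15A is compatible with ColE1-type origins, the plasmid can be maintained alongside a second expression vector carrying the protein of interest. The backbone also encodes lacI under its own promoter. Short annotated fragments of IS1, an RSF-type origin and TcR appear to be backbone remnants or partial homology matches rather than functional parts.

The payload sits in two tandem T7 promoter/lac operator units, so expression needs a host that supplies T7 RNA polymerase and is induced with IPTG. The first unit, cloned NcoI to HindIII behind a T7 gene 10 ribosome binding site, carries skp. The feature table annotates this as a fragment of the full gene, which fits the stated cytoplasmic design: Skp is normally a periplasmic chaperone, so a truncated form would be expected to lack its export signal, although the record does not say this explicitly. The second unit, cloned NdeI to XhoI, carries groES (groS) followed by groEL (groL) in their operon order. A vector-derived S-tag fragment and the T7 terminator lie downstream, and the record does not indicate whether the tag is fused to GroEL.

The associated work concerns soluble expression and purification of active human lysozyme in E. coli. This suggests use as a helper plasmid that improves folding and solubility of aggregation-prone recombinant proteins.
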