Addgene plasmid #83922: pACYC-Skp-GroEL/ES
Purpose: Co-expresses cytoplasmic copies of the Skp and Gro EL/ES protein folding chaperones.
Depositing lab: Karl Griswold. Depositing organization: Dartmouth College and Medical School. Publication: Engineering Escherichia coli for soluble expression and single step purification of active human lysozyme. Lamppa JW, Tanyos SA, Griswold KE. J Biotechnol. 2013 Mar 10;164(1):1-8. doi: 10.1016/j.jbiotec.2012.11.007. Epub 2012 Dec 7. PubMed 23220215.
Backbone
  Vector backbone: pACYCDuet-1
  Total vector size (bp): 6293
  Vector type: Bacterial Expression
Growth in bacteria
  Bacterial resistance: Chloramphenicol, 25 μg/mL
  Growth temperature: 37°C
  Growth strain: DH5alpha
  Copy number: Unknown
Gene/Insert 1
  Gene/Insert name: Skp
  Species: E. coli
  Promoter: T7
  Cloning method: Restriction Enzyme; 5′ cloning site NcoI (not destroyed); 3′ cloning site HindIII (not destroyed)
  Sequencing primers: 5′ ggatctcgacgctctccct; 3′ gattatgcggccgtgtacaa
Gene/Insert 2
  Gene/Insert name: Gro EL/ES
  Species: E. coli
  Promoter: T7
  Cloning method: Restriction Enzyme; 5′ cloning site NdeI (not destroyed); 3′ cloning site XhoI (not destroyed)
  Sequencing primers: 5′ ttgtacacggccgcataatc; 3′ gctagttattgctcagcgg
Terms and licenses: Academic/Nonprofit Terms; Industry Terms: Not Available to Industry
How to cite: pACYC-Skp-GroEL/ES was a gift from Karl Griswold (Addgene plasmid # 83922 ; http://n2t.net/addgene:83922 ; RRID:Addgene_83922)
