>Addgene plasmid #83922 | pACYC-Skp-GroEL/ES | addgene partial sequence | sequence record 163186 | DuetDOWN-1 5'-TTGTACACGGCCGCATAATC-3'
ATTGTGAGCGGATAACAATTCCCCATCTTAGTATATTAGTTAAGTATAAGAAGGAGATATACAT
[291 nt withheld, positions 65-355]
TAATCCGCGCACGACACTGAACATACGAATTTAAGGAATAAAGATA
[395 nt withheld, positions 402-796]
