>Addgene plasmid #83922 | pACYC-Skp-GroEL/ES | addgene partial sequence | sequence record 164177 | pCW-SEQ-fwd 5'-ACATCGTATAACGTTACTGG-3'
TCTCTTCCGGGCGCTATCATGCCATACCGCGAAAGGTTTTGCGCCATTCGATGGTGTCCGGGATCTCGAC
GCTCTCCCTTATGCGACTCCTGCATTAGGAAATTAATACGACTCACTATAGGGGAATTGTGAGCGGATAA
CAATTCCCCTGTAGAAATAATTTTGTTTAACTTTAATAAGGAGATATACCATGGCTGACAAAATTGCAAT
CGTCAACATGGGCAGCCTGTTCCAGCAGGTAGCGCAGAAAACCGGTGTTTCTAACACGCTGGAAAATGAG
TTCAAAGGCCGTGCCAGCGAACTGCAGCGTATGGAAACCGATCTGCAGGCTAAAATGAAAAAGCTGCAGT
CCATGAAAGCGGGCAGCGATCGCACTAAGCTGGAAAAAGACGTGATGGCTCAGCGCCAGACTTTTGCTCA
GAAAGCGCAGGCTTTTGAGCAGGATCGCGCACGTCGTTCCAACGAAGAACGCGGCAAACTGGTTACTCGT
ATCCAGACTGCTGTGAAATCCGTTGCCAACAGCCAGGATATCGATCTGGTTGTTGATGCAAACGCCGTTG
CTTACAACAGCAGCGATGTAAAAGACATCACTGCCGACGTACTGAAACAGGTTAAATAAGCTTGCGGCCG
CATAATGCTTAAGTCGAACAGAAAGTAATCGTATTGTACACGGCCGCATAATCGAAATTAATACGACTCA
CTATAGGGGAATTGTGAGCGGATAACAATTCCCCATCTTAGTATATTAGTTAAGTATAAGAAGGAGATAT
ACAT
[54 nt withheld, positions 775-828]
